Addgene plasmid #126122: pBbB13k-GFP
Purpose: Constitutive expression vector for Escherichia coli. BglBrick compatible.
Depositing lab: Nigel Scrutton. Depositing organization: University of Manchester. Publication: SelProm: A Queryable and Predictive Expression Vector Selection Tool for Escherichia coli. Jervis AJ, Carbonell P, Taylor S, Sung R, Dunstan MS, Robinson CJ, Breitling R, Takano E, Scrutton NS. ACS Synth Biol. 2019 Mar 18. doi: 10.1021/acssynbio.8b00399. PubMed 30870592.
Backbone
  Vector backbone: pBb
  Backbone size w/o insert (bp): 2663
  Vector type: Bacterial Expression, Synthetic Biology
Growth in bacteria
  Bacterial resistance: Kanamycin, 50 μg/mL
  Growth temperature: 37°C
  Growth strain: DH5alpha
  Copy number: High Copy
Gene/Insert
  Gene/Insert name: GFPuv
  Species: Synthetic
  Insert size (bp): 717
  Promoter: J23102
  Cloning method: Unknown
  Sequencing primers: 5′ CTGCGCCATCAGATCCTTGG
Terms and licenses: Academic/Nonprofit Terms; Industry Terms: Not Available to Industry
Depositor comments: Cloning method was In-Fusion.
How to cite: pBbB13k-GFP was a gift from Nigel Scrutton (Addgene plasmid # 126122 ; http://n2t.net/addgene:126122 ; RRID:Addgene_126122)
