[The description below was written by a language model from this plasmid's Addgene catalogue record and pLannotate feature annotations shown in this document.]
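Description:
pBbB13k-GFP is a small bacterial expression plasmid (about 3.3 kb in the sequenced record) from the BglBrick-compatible pBb vector family, built for constitutive gene expression in Escherichia coli and used in synthetic biology. It replicates from the pBBR1 origin together with the pBBR1 Rep protein, a broad-host-range replicon originally from Bordetella bronchiseptica. The catalogue lists the plasmid as high copy. Selection is with kanamycin, conferred by the neo/nptII aminoglycoside phosphotransferase gene, which is followed by a lambda t0 terminator. A short fragment annotated as Tn5 transposase lies next to the resistance gene and is most likely a remnant of the Tn5-derived kanamycin cassette rather than a functional element.

The payload is a GFPuv coding sequence of roughly 717 bp, an Aequorea victoria-derived green fluorescent protein that the automated annotation labels as αGFP. According to the catalogue it is driven by the J23102 promoter, a member of the Anderson collection of synthetic constitutive E. coli promoters. The feature table instead reports a partial match to the closely related J23119 consensus promoter at this position, which is expected given how similar the members of that family are. Transcription is stopped by tandem rrnB T1 and T7Te terminators downstream of the reporter. No inducible regulator or repressor gene is annotated, consistent with constitutive expression.

The construct serves as a fluorescent reporter for the expression level given by this particular combination of promoter, origin and resistance marker. It was deposited as part of a set of vectors characterised to support predictive selection of expression vectors for E. coli. The BglBrick format should allow the GFP gene to be exchanged for other coding sequences using standardised restriction sites, although these sites are not annotated in the feature table.
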