Features (pLannotate 1.2.2; 9 found; start..end, strand, type, name):
      7..31      +  promoter       J23119(SpeI) promoter (fragment): bacterial promoter (Registry of Standard Biological Parts BBa J23119) modified to end with an SpeI site
     87..800     +  CDS            &alpha;GFP: &alpha;GFP is a basic (constitutively fluorescent) long stokes shift fluorescent protein published in 1996, derived from Aequorea victoria.
    836..907     +  terminator     rrnB T1 terminator: transcription terminator T1 from the E. coli rrnB gene
    923..950     +  terminator     T7Te terminator: phage T7 early transcription terminator
   1017..1679    -  CDS            pBBR1 Rep: replication protein for the broad-host-range plasmid pBBR1 from Bordetella bronchiseptica
   1680..2253    -  rep_origin     pBBR1 oriV (fragment): replication origin of the broad-host-range plasmid pBBR1 from Bordetella bronchiseptica; requires the pBBR1 Rep protein for replication
   2266..2360    -  terminator     lambda t0 terminator: transcription terminator from phage lambda
   2394..3185    -  CDS            neo: KKA2_KLEPN - Also known as kan, nptII. Experimental evidence at protein level: Swiss-Prot protein existence level 1. Resistance to kanamycin, neomycin, paromomycin, ribostamycin, butirosin and gentamicin B. From Klebsiella pneumoniae.
   3217..3321    -  CDS            tnpA (fragment): TN5P_ECOLX - Also known as tnp. Experimental evidence at protein level: Swiss-Prot protein existence level 1. Mediates transposition of transposon Tn5 by a 'cut and paste' mechanism. First, the monomeric transposase binds the 19 bp inverted DNA repeats flanking the transposon. Then, dimerization of the DNA- bound transposase creates a synaptic DNA complex. After nicking of the first DNA strand, excision of the transposon proceeds through a series of intermediates. The transposase then mediates the insertion of the transposon at a new site by strand transfer. The activity of the wild- type tran
>Addgene plasmid #126122 | pBbB13k-GFP | addgene full sequence | sequence record 247061 | Addgene NGS Result
GACGTCTTGACAGCTAGCTCAGTCCTAGGTACTGTGCTAGCAGGTTTAATCGAATTCAAAAGATCTTTTA
AGAAGGAGATATACATATGAGTAAAGGAGAAGAACTTTTCACTGGAGTTGTCCCAATTCTTGTTGAATTA
GATGGTGATGTTAATGGGCACAAATTTTCTGTCAGTGGAGAGGGTGAAGGTGATGCAACATACGGAAAAC
TTACCCTTAAATTTATTTGCACTACTGGAAAACTACCTGTTCCGTGGCCAACACTTGTCACTACTTTCTC
TTATGGTGTTCAATGCTTTTCCCGTTATCCGGATCACATGAAACGGCATGACTTTTTCAAGAGTGCCATG
CCCGAAGGTTATGTACAGGAACGCACTATATCTTTCAAAGATGACGGGAACTACAAGACGCGTGCTGAAG
TCAAGTTTGAAGGTGATACCCTTGTTAATCGTATCGAGTTAAAAGGTATTGATTTTAAAGAAGATGGAAA
CATTCTCGGACACAAACTGGAGTACAACTATAACTCACACAATGTATACATCACGGCAGACAAACAAAAG
AATGGAATCAAAGCTAACTTCAAAATTCGCCACAACATTGAAGATGGCTCCGTTCAACTAGCAGACCATT
ATCAACAAAATACTCCAATTGGCGATGGCCCTGTCCTTTTACCAGACAACCATTACCTGTCCACACAATC
TGCCCTTTCGAAAGATCCCAACGAAAAGCGTGACCACATGGTCCTTCTTGAGTTTGTAACTGCTGCTGGG
ATTACACATGGCATGGATGAGCTCTACAAATAAGGATCCAAACTCGAGTAAGGATCTCCAGGCATCAAAT
AAAACGAAAGGCTCAGTCGAAAGACTGGGCCTTTCGTTTTATCTGTTGTTTGTCGGTGAACGCTCTCTAC
TAGAGTCACACTGGCTCACCTTCGGGTGGGCCTTTCTGCGTTTATACCTAGGCTACAGCCGATAGTCTGG
AACAGCGCACTTACGGGTTGCTGCGCAACCCAAGTGCTACCGGCGCGGCAGCGTGACCCGTGTCGGCGGC
TCCAACGGCTCGCCATCGTCCAGAAAACACGGCTCATCGGGCATCGGCAGGCGCTGCTGCCCGCGCCGTT
CCCATTCCTCCGTTTCGGTCAAGGCTGGCAGGTCTGGTTCCATGCCCGGAATGCCGGGCTGGCTGGGCGG
CTCCTCGCCGGGGCCGGTCGGTAGTTGCTGCTCGCCCGGATACAGGGTCGGGATGCGGCGCAGGTCGCCA
TGCCCCAACAGCGATTCGTCCTGGTCGTCGTGATCAACCACCACGGCGGCACTGAACACCGACAGGCGCA
ACTGGTCGCGGGGCTGGCCCCACGCCACGCGGTCATTGACCACGTAGGCCAACACGGTGCCGGGGCCGTT
GAGCTTCACGACGGAGATCCAGCGCTCGGCCACCAAGTCCTTGACTGCGTATTGGACCGTCCGCAAAGAA
CGTCCGATGAGCTTGGAAAGTGTCTTCTGGCTGACCACCACGGCGTTCTGGTGGCCCATCTGCGCCACGA
GGTGATGCAGCAGCATTGCCGCCGTGGGTTTCCTCGCAATAAGCCCGGCCCACGCCTCATGCGCTTTGCG
TTCCGTTTGCACCCAGTGACCGGGCTTGTTCTTGGCTTGAATGCCGATTTCTCTGGACTGCGTGGCCATG
CTTATCTCCATGCGGTAGGGGTGCCGCACGGTTGCGGCACCATGCGCAATCAGCTGCAACTTTTCGGCAG
CGCGACAACAATTATGCGTTGCGTAAAAGTGGCAGTCAATTACAGATTTTCTTTAACCTACGCAATGAGC
TATTGCGGGGGGTGCCGCAATGAGCTGTTGCGTACCCCCCTTTTTTAAGTTGTTGATTTTTAAGTCTTTC
GCATTTCGCCCTATATCTAGTTCTTTGGTGCCCAAAGAAGGGCACCCCTGCGGGGTTCCCCCACGCCTTC
GGCGCGGCTCCCCCTCCGGCAAAAAGTGGCCCCTCCGGGGCTTGTTGATCGACTGCGCGGCCTTCGGCCT
TGCCCAAGGTGGCGCTGCCCCCTTGGAACCCCCGCACTCGCCGCCGTGAGGCTCGGGGGGCAGGCGGGCG
GGCTTCGCCCTTCGACTGCCCCCACTCGCATAGGCTTGGGTCGTTCCAGGCGCGTCAAGGCCAAGCCGCT
GCGCGGTCGCTGCGCGAGCCTTGACCCGCCTTCCACTTGGTGTCCAACCGGCAAGCGAAGCGCGCAGGCC
GCAGGCCGGAGGCACTAGTGCTTGGATTCTCACCAATAAAAAACGCCCGGCGGCAACCGAGCGTTCTGAA
CAAATCCAGATGGAGTTCTGAGGTCATTACTGGATCTATCAACAGGAGTCCAAGCGAGCTCTCGAACCCC
AGAGTCCCGCTCAGAAGAACTCGTCAAGAAGGCGATAGAAGGCGATGCGCTGCGAATCGGGAGCGGCGAT
ACCGTAAAGCACGAGGAAGCGGTCAGCCCATTCGCCGCCAAGCTCTTCAGCAATATCACGGGTAGCCAAC
GCTATGTCCTGATAGCGGTCCGCCACACCCAGCCGGCCACAGTCGATGAATCCAGAAAAGCGGCCATTTT
CCACCATGATATTCGGCAAGCAGGCATCGCCATGGGTCACGACGAGATCCTCGCCGTCGGGCATGCGCGC
CTTGAGCCTGGCGAACAGTTCGGCTGGCGCGAGCCCCTGATGCTCTTCGTCCAGATCATCCTGATCGACA
AGACCGGCTTCCATCCGAGTACGTGCTCGCTCGATGCGATGTTTCGCTTGGTGGTCGAATGGGCAGGTAG
CCGGATCAAGCGTATGCAGCCGCCGCATTGCATCAGCCATGATGGATACTTTCTCGGCAGGAGCAAGGTG
AGATGACAGGAGATCCTGCCCCGGCACTTCGCCCAATAGCAGCCAGTCCCTTCCCGCTTCAGTGACAACG
TCGAGCACAGCTGCGCAAGGAACGCCCGTCGTGGCCAGCCACGATAGCCGCGCTGCCTCGTCCTGCAGTT
CATTCAGGGCACCGGACAGGTCGGTCTTGACAAAAAGAACCGGGCGCCCCTGCGCTGACAGCCGGAACAC
GGCGGCATCAGAGCAGCCGATTGTCTGTTGTGCCCAGTCATAGCCGAATAGCCTCTCCACCCAAGCGGCC
GGAGAACCTGCGTGCAATCCATCTTGTTCAATCATGCGAAACGATCCTCATCCTGTCTCTTGATCAGATC
ATGATCCCCTGCGCCATCAGATCCTTGGCGGCAAGAAAGCCATCCAGTTTACTTTGCAGGGCTTCCCAAC
CTTACCAGAGGGCGCCCCAGCTGGCAATTCC
